>Addgene plasmid #100637 | YCe3736_HC_Amp_ccdB_receiver vector | depositor full sequence | sequence record 189556 | YCe3736_HC_Amp_ccdB_receiver vector sequence 2721 bps
CTTTCTGCTATGGAGGTCAGGTATGATTTAAATGGTCAGTATTGAGCGATATCTAGAGAATTCGTCATAG
GAGAGACGCAATACGCAAACCGCCTCTCCCCGCGCGTTGGCCGATTCATTAATGCAGGGATCCGGCTTAC
TAAAAGCCAGATAACAGTATGCGTATTTGCGCGCTGATTTTTGCGGTATAAGAATATATACTGATATGTA
TACCCGAAGTATGTCAAAAAGAGGTATGCTATGAAGCAGCGTATTACAGTGACAGTTGACAGCGACAGCT
ATCAGTTGCTCAAGGCATATATGATGTCAATATCTCCGGTCTGGTAAGCACAACCATGCAGAATGAAGCC
CGTCGTCTGCGTGCCGAACGCTGGAAAGCGGAAAATCAGGAAGGGATGGCTGAGGTCGCCCGGTTTATTG
AAATGAACGGCTCTTTTGCTGACGAGAACAGGGGCTGGTGAAATGCAGTTTAAGGTTTACACCTATAAAA
GAGAGAGCCGTTATCGTCTGTTTGTGGATGTACAGAGTGATATTATTGACACGCCCGGGCGACGGATGGT
GATCCCCCTGGCCAGTGCACGTCTGCTGTCAGATAAAGTCCCCCGTGAACTTTACCCGGTGGTGCATATC
GGGGATGAAAGCTGGCGCATGATGACCACCGATATGGCCAGTGTGCCGGTCTCCGTTATCGGGGAAGAAG
TGGCTGATCTCAGCCACCGCGAAAATGACATCAAAAACGCCATTAACCTGATGTTCTGGGGAATATAAGC
TGATAGTGCTAGTGTAGATCGCTACTAGAGCCAGGCATCAAATAAAACGAAAGGCTCAGTCGAAAGACTG
GGCCTTTCGTTTTATCTGTTGTTTGTCGGTGAACGCTCTCTACTAGAGTCACACTGGCTCACCTTCGGGT
GGGCCTTTCTGCGTTTATATACTAGTAGCGGCCGTCTCAACGATAACGAATTCAAGCTTGATATCATTCA
GGACGAGCCTCAGACTCCAGCGTAACTGGACTGCAATCAACTCACTGGCTCACCTTCACGGGTGGGCCTT
TCTTCGGTAGAAAATCAAAGGATCTTCTTGAGATCCTTTTTTTCTGCGCGTAATCTGCTGCTTGCAAACA
AAAAAACCACCGCTACCAGCGGTGGTTTGTTTGCCGGATCAAGAGCTACCAACTCTTTTTCCGAGGTAAC
TGGCTTCAGCAGAGCGCAGATACCAAATACTGTTCTTCTAGTGTAGCCGTAGTTAGGCCACCACTTCAAG
AACTCTGTAGCACCGCCTACATACCTCGCTCTGCTAATCCTGTTACCAGTGGCTGCTGCCAGTGGCGATA
AGTCGTGTCTTACCGGGTTGGACTCAAGACGATAGTTACCGGATAAGGCGCAGCGGTCGGGCTGAACGGG
GGGTTCGTGCACACAGCCCAGCTTGGAGCGAACGACCTACACCGAACTGAGATACCTACAGCGTGAGCTA
TGAGAAAGCGCCACGCTTCCCGAAGGGAGAAAGGCGGACAGGTATCCGGTAAGCGGCAGGGTCGGAACAG
GAGAGCGCACGAGGGAGCTTCCAGGGGGAAACGCCTGGTATCTTTATAGTCCTGTCGGGTTTCGCCACCT
CTGACTTGAGCATCGATTTTTGTGATGCTCGTCAGGGGGGCGGAGCCTATGGAAAAACGCCAGCAACGCA
GAAAGGCCCACCCGAAGGTGAGCCAGGTGATTACATTTGGGCCCTCATTACCAATGCTTAATCAGTGAGG
CACCTATCTCAGCGATCTGTCTATTTCGTTCATCCATAGTTGCCTGACTCCCCGTCGTGTAGATAACTAC
GATGCGGGAGGGCTTACCATCTGGCCCCAGTGCTGCAATGATACCGCGAGAACCACGCTCACCGGCTCCA
GATTTATCAGCAATAAACCAGCCAGCCGGGAGGGCCGAGCGCAGAAGTGATCCTGCAACTTTATCCGCCT
CCATCCAGTCTATTAATTGTTGCCGGGAAGCTAGAGTAAGTAGTTCGCCAGTTAATAGTTTGCGCAACGT
TGTTGCCATTGCTACAGGCATCGTGGTGTCACGCTCGTCGTTTGGTATGGCTTCATTCAGCTCCGGTTCC
CAACGATCAAGGCGAGTTACATGATCCCCCATGTTGTGCAAAAAAGCGGTTAGCTCCTTCGGTCCTCCGA
TCGTTGCCAGAAGTAAGTTGGCCGCAGTGTTATCACTCATGGTTATGGCAGCACTGCATAATTCTCTTAC
TGTCATGCCATCCGTGAGATGCTTTTCTGTGACTGGTGAGTACTCAACCAAGTCATTCTGAGAATAGTGT
ATGCGGCGACCGAGTTGCTCTTGCCCGGCGTCAATACGGGATAATACCGCGCCACATAGCAGAACTTTAA
AAGTGCTCATCATTGGAAAACGTTCTTCGGGGCGTAAACTCTCAAGGATCTTACCGCTGTTGAGATCCAG
TTCGATGTAACCCACTCGTGCACCCAACTGATCTTCAGCATCTTTTACTTTCACCAGCGTTTCTGGGTGA
GCAAAAACAGGAAGGCAAAATGCCGCAAAAAAGGGAATAAGGGCGACACGGAAATGTTGAATACTCATTT
TAGCTTCCTTAGCTCCTGAAAATCTCGATAACTCAAAAAATACGCCCGGTAGTGATCTTATTTCATTATG
GTGAAAGTTGGAACCTCTTACGTGCCGATCAAGTCAAAAGCCTCCGGTCGGAGGCTTTTGA
Features (pLannotate 1.2.2; 12 found; start..end, strand, type, name):
     79..127     +  CDS            lacI (fragment): lac repressor; lacI; The lac repressor binds to the lac operator to inhibit transcription in E. coli. This inhibition can be relieved by adding lactose or isopropyl-β-D-thiogalactopyranoside (IPTG).
    128..209     +  intron         PDK intron (fragment): pdk; modified pyruvate orthophosphate dikinase intron from Flaveria trinervia 3.0
    300..458     +  CDS            ccdA (fragment): CCDA_ECO57 - Also known as H, letA. Experimental evidence at protein level: Swiss-Prot protein existence level 1. Antitoxin component of a type II toxin-antitoxin (TA) system which inhibits the post-segregational killing (PSK) of plasmid-free cells, also referred to as a plasmid addiction system. Binds to and blocks the activity of CcdB; will also remove bound CcdB protein from the CcdB-GyrA complex by forming a CcdA-CcdB complex, a process termed rejuvenation. Functions as a transcriptional corepressor for the ccdAB operon, repression also requires CcdB (By similarity). From Escherichia coli
    463..768     +  CDS            ccdB: CcdB, a bacterial toxin that poisons DNA gyrase; ccdB; Plasmids containing the ccdB gene cannot be propagated in standard E. coli strains.
    809..880     +  terminator     rrnB T1 terminator: transcription terminator T1 from the E. coli rrnB gene
    896..923     +  terminator     T7Te terminator: phage T7 early transcription terminator
   1027..1056    +  terminator     T3Te terminator: phage T3 early transcription terminator
   1078..1665    +  rep_origin     ori: high-copy-number ColE1/pMB1/pBR322/pUC origin of replication
   1677..1704    -  terminator     T7Te terminator: phage T7 early transcription terminator
   1728..2588    -  CDS            AmpR: β-lactamase; bla; confers resistance to ampicillin, carbenicillin, and related antibiotics
   2589..2691    -  promoter       cat promoter: promoter of the E. coli cat gene encoding chloramphenicol acetyltransferase
   2692..2       -  terminator     tonB terminator (across the origin): bidirectional E. coli tonB-P14 transcription terminator
