>Addgene plasmid #100637 | YCe3736_HC_Amp_ccdB_receiver vector | addgene full sequence | sequence record 192744 | Addgene NGS Result
TAAATCATACCTGACCTCCATAGCAGAAAGTCAAAAGCCTCCGACCGGAGGCTTTTGACTTGATCGGCAC
GTAAGAGGTTCCAACTTTCACCATAATGAAATAAGATCACTACCGGGCGTATTTTTTGAGTTATCGAGAT
TTTCAGGAGCTAAGGAAGCTAAAATGAGTATTCAACATTTCCGTGTCGCCCTTATTCCCTTTTTTGCGGC
ATTTTGCCTTCCTGTTTTTGCTCACCCAGAAACGCTGGTGAAAGTAAAAGATGCTGAAGATCAGTTGGGT
GCACGAGTGGGTTACATCGAACTGGATCTCAACAGCGGTAAGATCCTTGAGAGTTTACGCCCCGAAGAAC
GTTTTCCAATGATGAGCACTTTTAAAGTTCTGCTATGTGGCGCGGTATTATCCCGTATTGACGCCGGGCA
AGAGCAACTCGGTCGCCGCATACACTATTCTCAGAATGACTTGGTTGAGTACTCACCAGTCACAGAAAAG
CATCTCACGGATGGCATGACAGTAAGAGAATTATGCAGTGCTGCCATAACCATGAGTGATAACACTGCGG
CCAACTTACTTCTGGCAACGATCGGAGGACCGAAGGAGCTAACCGCTTTTTTGCACAACATGGGGGATCA
TGTAACTCGCCTTGATCGTTGGGAACCGGAGCTGAATGAAGCCATACCAAACGACGAGCGTGACACCACG
ATGCCTGTAGCAATGGCAACAACGTTGCGCAAACTATTAACTGGCGAACTACTTACTCTAGCTTCCCGGC
AACAATTAATAGACTGGATGGAGGCGGATAAAGTTGCAGGATCACTTCTGCGCTCGGCCCTCCCGGCTGG
CTGGTTTATTGCTGATAAATCTGGAGCCGGTGAGCGTGGTTCTCGCGGTATCATTGCAGCACTGGGGCCA
GATGGTAAGCCCTCCCGCATCGTAGTTATCTACACGACGGGGAGTCAGGCAACTATGGATGAACGAAATA
GACAGATCGCTGAGATAGGTGCCTCACTGATTAAGCATTGGTAATGAGGGCCCAAATGTAATCACCTGGC
TCACCTTCGGGTGGGCCTTTCTGCGTTGCTGGCGTTTTTCCATAGGCTCCGCCCCCCTGACGAGCATCAC
AAAAATCGATGCTCAAGTCAGAGGTGGCGAAACCCGACAGGACTATAAAGATACCAGGCGTTTCCCCCTG
GAAGCTCCCTCGTGCGCTCTCCTGTTCCGACCCTGCCGCTTACCGGATACCTGTCCGCCTTTCTCCCTTC
GGGAAGCGTGGCGCTTTCTCATAGCTCACGCTGTAGGTATCTCAGTTCGGTGTAGGTCGTTCGCTCCAAG
CTGGGCTGTGTGCACGAACCCCCCGTTCAGCCCGACCGCTGCGCCTTATCCGGTAACTATCGTCTTGAGT
CCAACCCGGTAAGACACGACTTATCGCCACTGGCAGCAGCCACTGGTAACAGGATTAGCAGAGCGAGGTA
TGTAGGCGGTGCTACAGAGTTCTTGAAGTGGTGGCCTAACTACGGCTACACTAGAAGAACAGTATTTGGT
ATCTGCGCTCTGCTGAAGCCAGTTACCTCGGAAAAAGAGTTGGTAGCTCTTGATCCGGCAAACAAACCAC
CGCTGGTAGCGGTGGTTTTTTTGTTTGCAAGCAGCAGATTACGCGCAGAAAAAAAGGATCTCAAGAAGAT
CCTTTGATTTTCTACCGAAGAAAGGCCCACCCGTGAAGGTGAGCCAGTGAGTTGATTGCAGTCCAGTTAC
GCTGGAGTCTGAGGCTCGTCCTGAATGATATCAAGCTTGAATTCGTTATCGTTGAGACGGCCGCTACTAG
TATATAAACGCAGAAAGGCCCACCCGAAGGTGAGCCAGTGTGACTCTAGTAGAGAGCGTTCACCGACAAA
CAACAGATAAAACGAAAGGCCCAGTCTTTCGACTGAGCCTTTCGTTTTATTTGATGCCTGGCTCTAGTAG
CGATCTACACTAGCACTATCAGCTTATATTCCCCAGAACATCAGGTTAATGGCGTTTTTGATGTCATTTT
CGCGGTGGCTGAGATCAGCCACTTCTTCCCCGATAACGGAGACCGGCACACTGGCCATATCGGTGGTCAT
CATGCGCCAGCTTTCATCCCCGATATGCACCACCGGGTAAAGTTCACGGGGGACTTTATCTGACAGCAGA
CGTGCACTGGCCAGGGGGATCACCATCCGTCGCCCGGGCGTGTCAATAATATCACTCTGTACATCCACAA
ACAGACGATAACGGCTCTCTCTTTTATAGGTGTAAACCTTAAACTGCATTTCACCAGCCCCTGTTCTCGT
CAGCAAAAGAGCCGTTCATTTCAATAAACCGGGCGACCTCAGCCATCCCTTCCTGATTTTCCGCTTTCCA
GCGTTCGGCACGCAGACGACGGGCTTCATTCTGCATGGTTGTGCTTACCAGACCGGAGATATTGACATCA
TATATGCCTTGAGCAACTGATAGCTGTCGCTGTCAACTGTCACTGTAATACGCTGCTTCATAGCATACCT
CTTTTTGACATACTTCGGGTATACATATCAGTATATATTCTTATACCGCAAAAATCAGCGCGCAAATACG
CATACTGTTATCTGGCTTTTAGTAAGCCGGATCCCTGCATTAATGAATCGGCCAACGCGCGGGGAGAGGC
GGTTTGCGTATTGCGTCTCTCCTATACGAATTCTCTAGATATCGCTCAATACTGACCATT
Features (pLannotate 1.2.2; 12 found; start..end, strand, type, name):
     29..60      +  terminator     tonB terminator: bidirectional E. coli tonB-P14 transcription terminator
     61..163     +  promoter       cat promoter: promoter of the E. coli cat gene encoding chloramphenicol acetyltransferase
    164..1024    +  CDS            AmpR: β-lactamase; bla; confers resistance to ampicillin, carbenicillin, and related antibiotics
   1048..1075    +  terminator     T7Te terminator: phage T7 early transcription terminator
   1087..1674    -  rep_origin     ori: high-copy-number ColE1/pMB1/pBR322/pUC origin of replication
   1696..1725    -  terminator     T3Te terminator: phage T3 early transcription terminator
   1829..1856    -  terminator     T7Te terminator: phage T7 early transcription terminator
   1872..1943    -  terminator     rrnB T1 terminator: transcription terminator T1 from the E. coli rrnB gene
   1984..2289    -  CDS            ccdB: CcdB, a bacterial toxin that poisons DNA gyrase; ccdB; Plasmids containing the ccdB gene cannot be propagated in standard E. coli strains.
   2294..2452    -  CDS            ccdA (fragment): CCDA_ECO57 - Also known as H, letA. Experimental evidence at protein level: Swiss-Prot protein existence level 1. Antitoxin component of a type II toxin-antitoxin (TA) system which inhibits the post-segregational killing (PSK) of plasmid-free cells, also referred to as a plasmid addiction system. Binds to and blocks the activity of CcdB; will also remove bound CcdB protein from the CcdB-GyrA complex by forming a CcdA-CcdB complex, a process termed rejuvenation. Functions as a transcriptional corepressor for the ccdAB operon, repression also requires CcdB (By similarity). From Escherichia coli
   2543..2624    -  intron         PDK intron (fragment): pdk; modified pyruvate orthophosphate dikinase intron from Flaveria trinervia 3.0
   2625..2673    -  CDS            lacI (fragment): lac repressor; lacI; The lac repressor binds to the lac operator to inhibit transcription in E. coli. This inhibition can be relieved by adding lactose or isopropyl-β-D-thiogalactopyranoside (IPTG).
