[The description below was written by a language model from this plasmid's Addgene catalogue record and pLannotate feature annotations shown in this document.]
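Description:
YCe3736_HC_Amp_ccdB_receiver vector is an empty synthetic-biology backbone, about 2.7 kb, built on pSMART HC_Amp. It serves as the destination plasmid of the EMMA (Extensible Mammalian Modular Assembly) toolkit. It replicates in E. coli from a high-copy ColE1/pUC-type origin and is selected with ampicillin through a β-lactamase gene that the annotation places downstream of a cat promoter. As is typical of the pSMART design, the functional units are insulated by transcription terminators. A tonB terminator and a T7Te terminator flank the resistance cassette, while T3Te, a second T7Te and rrnB T1 terminators lie between the origin and the cloning region. This arrangement limits read-through transcription into or out of whatever is cloned.

The only payload is a ccdB counter-selection cassette. CcdB is a gyrase poison that kills standard E. coli strains, so the vector itself has to be maintained in a ccdB-tolerant host. In the EMMA workflow, a BsmBI Golden Gate reaction replaces the ccdB segment with the ordered set of assembling parts. Unmodified receiver is then eliminated on transformation into ordinary strains, and the remaining plasmid becomes the backbone of the finished mammalian expression vector. The automated annotation also calls a partial ccdA sequence directly upstream of ccdB, plus short lacI and PDK intron fragments. These are probably residual sequence around the cassette rather than functional elements. The record lists no mammalian promoter, polyadenylation signal or selectable marker in the receiver, so those functions presumably come from the assembled parts. The depositor and sequencing-derived records differ by one nucleotide in length and show the same features in opposite orientation.
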