Addgene plasmid #100637: YCe3736_HC_Amp_ccdB_receiver vector
Purpose: (Empty Backbone) EMMA toolkit receiver vector
Depositing lab: Yizhi Cai. Depositing organization: University of Edinburgh. Publication: EMMA: An Extensible Mammalian Modular Assembly Toolkit for the Rapid Design and Production of Diverse Expression Vectors. Martella A, Matjusaitis M, Auxillos J, Pollard SM, Cai Y. ACS Synth Biol. 2017 Apr 24. doi: 10.1021/acssynbio.7b00016. PubMed 28418644.
Backbone
  Vector backbone: pSMART HC_Amp
  Vector type: Synthetic Biology
Growth in bacteria
  Bacterial resistance: Ampicillin, 100 μg/mL
  Growth temperature: 37°C
  Growth strain: ccdB Survival
  Copy number: High Copy
Gene/Insert
  Gene/Insert name: None
Terms and licenses: Academic/Nonprofit Terms; Industry Terms: Not Available to Industry
Depositor comments: Receiver vector for EMMA. It is the plasmid used as receiver vector in the BsmBI golden gate reaction of EMMA and therefore provides the backbone of the resulting expression vector. It contains a ccdB gene which is replaced by the assembling parts.
How to cite: YCe3736_HC_Amp_ccdB_receiver vector was a gift from Yizhi Cai (Addgene plasmid # 100637 ; http://n2t.net/addgene:100637 ; RRID:Addgene_100637)
